>Addgene plasmid #168322 | pTL88 | addgene full sequence | sequence record 348922 | Addgene NGS Result
CGGTGCGGGCCTCTTCGCTATTACGCCAGATCCTTTTGTTGTTTCCGGGTGTACAATATGGACTTCCTCT
TTTCTGGCAACCAAACCCATACATCGGGATTCCTATAATACCTTCGTTGGTCTCCCTAACATGTAGGTGG
CGGAGGGGAGATATACAATAGAACAGATACCAGACAAGACATAATGGGCTAAACAAGACTACACCAATTA
CACTGCCTCATTGATGGTGGTACATAACGAACTAATACTGTAGCCCTAGACTTGATAGCCATCATCATAT
CGAAGTTTCACTACCCTTTTTCCATTTGCCATCTATTGAAGTAATAATAGGCGCATGCAACTTCTTTTCT
TTTTTTTTCTTTTCTCTCTCCCCCGTTGTTGTCTCACCATATCCGCAATGACAAAAAAATGATGGAAGAC
ACTAAAGGAAAAAATTAACGACAAAGACAGCACCAACAGATGTCGTTGTTCCAGAGCTGATGAGGGGTAT
CTCGAAGCACACGAAACTTTTTCCTTCCTTCATTCACGCACACTACTCTCTAATGAGCAACGGTATACGG
CCTTCCTTCCAGTTACTTGAATTTGAAATAAAAAAAAGTTTGCTGTCTTGCTATCAAGTATAAATAGACC
TGCAATTATTAATCTTTTGTTTCCTCGTCATTGTTCTCGTTCCCTTTCTTCCTTGTTTCTTTTTCTGCAC
AATATTTCAAGCTATACCAAGCATACAATCAACTCCAAGCTTGAAGCAAGCCTCCTGAAAGATGAAGCTA
CTGTCTTCTATCGAACAAGCATGCGATATTTGCCGACTTAAAAAGCTCAAGTGCTCCAAAGAAAAACCGA
AGTGCGCCAAGTGTCTGAAGAACAACTGGGAGTGTCGCTACTCTCCCAAAACCAAAAGGTCTCCGCTGAC
TAGGGCACATCTGACAGAAGTGGAATCAAGGCTAGAAAGACTGGAACAGCTATTTCTACTGATTTTTCCT
CGAGAAGACCTTGACATGATTTTGAAAATGGATTCTTTACAGGATATAAAAGCATTGTTAACAGGATTAT
TTGTACAAGATAATGTGAATAAAGATGCCGTCACAGATAGATTGGCTTCAGTGGAGACTGATATGCCTCT
AACATTGAGACAGCATAGAATAAGTGCGACATCATCATCGGAAGAGAGTAGTAACAAAGGTCAAAGACAG
TTGACTGTATCGCCGGAATTTGTAATACGACTCACTATAGGGCGAGCCGCCATCATGGAGGAGCAGAAGC
TGATCTCAGAGGAGGACCTGCATATGGCCATGGAGGCCGAATTCAAAATGAAAATTGTGCTGGGCGTGGA
TCTGCCGGACTATAAACAGAAGAAAAAAGCCTTTAAAGCCCTGAGCAACCTGAGCGGCATTGATAGCGTG
ACCATGGATACCCGCGCCCAGAAAATGACCGTGATTGGTTGCGTTGATCCTGTGGATGTGGTGAGCAAAC
TGCGCAAACTGTGGTTCACCGTGCATGTGATCACCGTGAGCCTGAGCGAAGAGAAAAAAGACTATAAAGA
TGGCGAGAAAAAACCGGAGGAGCAGCCGAAACCGAAATAAGGATCCGTCGACCTGCAGCGGCCGCATAAC
TAGCATAACCCCTTGGGGCCTCTAAACGGGTCTTGAGGGGTTTTTTGCGCGCTTGCAGCCAAGCTAATTC
CGGGCGAATTTCTTATGATTTATGATTTTTATTATTAAATAAGTTATAAAAAAAATAAGTGTATACAAAT
TTTAAAGTGACTCTTAGGTTTTAAAACGAAAATTCTTATTCTTGAGTAACTCTTTCCTGTAGGTCAGGTT
GCTTTCTCAGGTATAGCATGAGGTCGCTCTTATTGACCACACCTCTACCGGCATGCAAGCTTGGCGTAAT
CATGGTCATAGCTGTTTCCTGTGTGAAATTGTTATCCGCTCACAATTCCACACAACATACGAGCCGGAAG
CATAAAGTGTAAAGCCTGGGGTGCCTAATGAGTGAGCTAACTCACATTAATTGCGTTGCGCTCACTGCCC
GCTTTCCAGTCGGGAAACCTGTCGTGCCAGCTGCATTAATGAATCGGCCAACGCGCGGGGAGAGGCGGTT
TGCGTATTGGGCGCTCTTCCGCTTCCTCGCTCACTGACTCGCTGCGCTCGGTCGTTCGGCTGCGGCGAGC
GGTATCAGCTCACTCAAAGGCGGTAATACGGTTATCCACAGAATCAGGGGATAACGCAGGAAAGAACATG
TGAGCAAAAGGCCAGCAAAAGGCCAGGAACCGTAAAAAGGCCGCGTTGCTGGCGTTTTTCCATAGGCTCC
GCCCCCCTGACGAGCATCACAAAAATCGACGCTCAAGTCAGAGGTGGCGAAACCCGACAGGACTATAAAG
ATACCAGGCGTTTCCCCCTGGAAGCTCCCTCGTGCGCTCTCCTGTTCCGACCCTGCCGCTTACCGGATAC
CTGTCCGCCTTTCTCCCTTCGGGAAGCGTGGCGCTTTCTCATAGCTCACGCTGTAGGTATCTCAGTTCGG
TGTAGGTCGTTCGCTCCAAGCTGGGCTGTGTGCACGAACCCCCCGTTCAGCCCGACCGCTGCGCCTTATC
CGGTAACTATCGTCTTGAGTCCAACCCGGTAAGACACGACTTATCGCCACTGGCAGCAGCCACTGGTAAC
AGGATTAGCAGAGCGAGGTATGTAGGCGGTGCTACAGAGTTCTTGAAGTGGTGGCCTAACTACGGCTACA
CTAGAAGAACAGTATTTGGTATCTGCGCTCTGCTGAAGCCAGTTACCTTCGGAAAAAGAGTTGGTAGCTC
TTGATCCGGCAAACAAACCACCGCTGGTAGCGGTGGTTTTTTTGTTTGCAAGCAGCAGATTACGCGCAGA
AAAAAAGGATCTCAAGAAGATCCTTTGATCTTTTCTACGGGGTCTGACGCTCAGTGGAACGAAAACTCAC
GTTAAGGGATTTTGGTCATGAGATTATCAAAAAGGATCTTCACCTAGATCCTTTTAAATTAAAAATGAAG
TTTTAAATCAATCTAAAGTATATATGAGTAACCTGAGGCTATGGCAGGGCCTGCCGCCCCGACGTTGGCT
GCGAGCCCTGGGCCTTCACCCGAACTTGGGGGGTGGGGTGGGGAAAAGGAAGAAACGCGGGCGTATTGGC
CCCAATGGGGTCTCGGTGGGGTATCGACAGAGTGCCAGCCCTGGGACCGAACCCCGCGTTTATGAACAAA
CGACCCAACACCGTGCGTTTTATTCTGTCTTTTTATTGCCGTCATAGCGCGGGTTCCTTCCGGTATTGTC
TCCTTCCGTGTTTCAGTTAGCCTCCCCCTAGGGTGGGCGAAGAACTCCAGCATGAGATCCCCGCGCTGGA
GGATCATCCAGCCGGCGTCCCGGAAAACGATTCCGAAGCCCAACCTTTCATAGAAGGCGGCGGTGGAATC
GAAATCTCGTGATGGCAGGTTGGGCGTCGCTTGGTCGGTCATTTCGAACCCCAGAGTCCCGCTCAGAAGA
ACTCGTCAAGAAGGCGATAGAAGGCGATGCGCTGCGAATCGGGAGCGGCGATACCGTAAAGCACGAGGAA
GCGGTCAGCCCATTCGCCGCCAAGCTCTTCAGCAATATCACGGGTAGCCAACGCTATGTCCTGATAGCGG
TCCGCCACACCCAGCCGGCCACAGTCGATGAATCCAGAAAAGCGGCCATTTTCCACCATGATATTCGGCA
AGCAGGCATCGCCATGAGTCACGACGAGATCCTCGCCGTCGGGCATGCTCGCCTTGAGCCTGGCGAACAG
TTCGGCTGGCGCGAGCCCCTGATGCTCTTCGTCCAGATCATCCTGATCGACAAGACCGGCTTCCATCCGA
GTACGTGCTCGCTCGATGCGATGTTTCGCTTGGTGGTCGAATGGGCAGGTAGCCGGATCAAGCGTATGCA
GCCGCCGCATTGCATCAGCCATGATGGATACTTTCTCGGCAGGAGCAAGGTGAGATGACAGGAGATCCTG
CCCCGGCACTTCGCCCAATAGCAGCCAGTCCCTTCCCGCTTCAGTGACAACGTCGAGCACAGCTGCGCAA
GGAACGCCCGTCGTGGCCAGCCACGATAGCCGCGCTGCCTCGTCTTGCAGTTCATTCAGGGCACCGGACA
GGTCGGTCTTGACAAAAAGAACCGGGCGCCCCTGCGCTGACAGCCGGAACACGGCGGCATCAGAGCAGCC
GATTGTCTGTTGTGCCCAGTCATAGCCGAATAGCCTCTCCACCCAAGCGGCCGGAGAACCTGCGTGCAAT
CCATCTTGTTCAATCATACTCTTCCTTTTTCAATATTATTGAAGCATTTATCAGGGTTATTGTCTCATGA
GCGGATACATATTTGAATGTATTTAGAAAAATAAACAAATAGGGGTTCCGCGCACATTTCCCCGAAAAGT
GCCACCTGAACGAAGCATCTGTGCTTCATTTTGTAGAACAAAAATGCAACGCGAGAGCGCTAATTTTTCA
AACAAAGAATCTGAGCTGCATTTTTACAGAACAGAAATGCAACGCGAAAGCGCTATTTTACCAACGAAGA
ATCTGTGCTTCATTTTTGTAAAACAAAAATGCAACGCGAGAGCGCTAATTTTTCAAACAAAGAATCTGAG
CTGCATTTTTACAGAACAGAAATGCAACGCGAGAGCGCTATTTTACCAACAAAGAATCTATACTTCTTTT
TTGTTCTACAAAAATGCATCCCGAGAGCGCTATTTTTCTAACAAAGCATCTTAGATTACTTTTTTTCTCC
TTTGTGCGCTCTATAATGCAGTCTCTTGATAACTTTTTGCACTGTAGGTCCGTTAAGGTTAGAAGAAGGC
TACTTTGGTGTCTATTTTCTCTTCCATAAAAAAAGCCTGACTCCACTTCCCGCGTTTACTGATTACTAGC
GAAGCTGCGGGTGCATTTTTTCAAGATAAAGGCATCCCCGATTATATTCTATACCGATGTGGATTGCGCA
TACTTTGTGAACAGAAAGTGATAGCGTTGATGATTCTTCATTGGTCAGAAAATTATGAACGGTTTCTTCT
ATTTTGTCTCTATATACTACGTATAGGAAATGTTTACATTTTCGTATTGTTTTCGATTCACTCTATGAAT
AGTTCTTACTACAATTTTTTTGTCTAAAGAGTAATACTAGAGATAAACATAAAAAATGTAGAGGTCGAGT
TTAGATGCAAGTTCAAGGAGCGAAAGGTGGATGGGTAGGTTATATAGGGATATAGCACAGAGATATATAG
CAAAGAGATACTTTTGAGCAATGTTTGTGGAAGCGGTATTCGCAATATTTTAGTAGCTCGTTACAGTCCG
GTGCGTTTTTGGTTTTTTGAAAGTGCGTCTTCAGAGCGCTTTTGGTTTTCAAAAGCGCTCTGAAGTTCCT
ATACTTTCTAGAGAATAGGAACTTCGGAATAGGAACTTCAAAGCGTTTCCGAAAACGAGCGCTTCCGAAA
ATGCAACGCGAGCTGCGCACATACAGCTCACTGTTCACGTCGCACCTATATCTGCGTGTTGCCTGTATAT
ATATATACATGAGAAGAACGGCATAGTGCGTGTTTATGCTTAAATGCGTACTTATATGCGTCTATTTATG
TAGGATGAAAGGTAGTCTAGTACCTCCTGTGATATTATCCCATTCCATGCGGGGTATCGTATGCTTCCTT
CAGCACTACCCTTTAGCTGTTCTATATGCTGCCACTCCTCAATTGGATTAGTCTCATCCTTCAATGCTAT
CATTTCCTTTGATATTGGATCATACTAAGAAACCATTATTATCATGACATTAACCTATAAAAATAGGCGT
ATCACGAGGCCCTTTCGTCTCGCGCGTTTCGGTGATGACGGTGAAAACCTCTGACACATGCAGCTCCCGG
AGACGGTCACAGCTTGTCTGTAAGCGGATGCCGGGAGCAGACAAGCCCGTCAGGGCGCGTCAGCGGGTGT
TGGCGGGTGTCGGGGCTGGCTTAACTATGCGGCATCAGAGCAGATTGTACTGAGAGTGCACCATAGATCA
ACGACATTACTATATATATAATATAGGAAGCATTTAATAGAACAGCATCGTAATATATGTGTACTTTGCA
GTTATGACGCCAGATGGCAGTAGTGGAAGATATTCTTTATTGAAAAATAGCTTGTCACCTTACGTACAAT
CTTGATCCGGAGCTTTTCTTTTTTTGCCGATTAAGAATTAATTCGGTCGAAAAAAGAAAAGGAGAGGGCC
AAGAGGGAGGGCATTGGTGACTATTGAGCACGTGAGTATACGTGATTAAGCACACAAAGGCAGCTTGGAG
TATGTCTGTTATTAATTTCACAGGTAGTTCTGGTCCATTGGTGAAAGTTTGCGGCTTGCAGAGCACAGAG
GCCGCAGAATGTGCTCTAGATTCCGATGCTGACTTGCTGGGTATTATATGTGTGCCCAATAGAAAGAGAA
CAATTGACCCGGTTATTGCAAGGAAAATTTCAAGTCTTGTAAAAGCATATAAAAATAGTTCAGGCACTCC
GAAATACTTGGTTGGCGTGTTTCGTAATCAACCTAAGGAGGATGTTTTGGCTCTGGTCAATGATTACGGC
ATTGATATCGTCCAACTGCATGGAGATGAGTCGTGGCAAGAATACCAAGAGTTCCTCGGTTTGCCAGTTA
TTAAAAGACTCGTATTTCCAAAAGACTGCAACATACTACTCAGTGCAGCTTCACAGAAACCTCATTCGTT
TATTCCCTTGTTTGATTCAGAAGCAGGTGGGACAGGTGAACTTTTGGATTGGAACTCGATTTCTGACTGG
GTTGGAAGGCAAGAGAGCCCCGAAAGCTTACATTTTATGTTAGCTGGTGGACTGACGCCAGAAAATGTTG
GTGATGCGCTTAGATTAAATGGCGTTATTGGTGTTGATGTAAGCGGAGGTGTGGAGACAAATGGTGTAAA
AGACTCTAACAAAATAGCAAATTTCGTCAAAAATGCTAAGAAATAGGTTATTACTGAGTAGTATTTATTT
AAGTATTGTTTGTGCACTTGCCGATCTATGCGGTGTGAAATACCGCACAGATGCGTAAGGAGAAAATACC
GCATCAGGAAATTGTAAGCGTTAATATTTTGTTAAAATTCGCGTTAAATTTTTGTTAAATCAGCTCATTT
TTTAACCAATAGGCCGAAATCGGCAAAATCCCTTATAAATCAAAAGAATAGACCGAGATAGGGT
[37 nt withheld, positions 7205-7241]
AAAGAACGTGGACTCCAACGTCAAAGG
[49 nt withheld, positions 7269-7317]
T
[91 nt withheld, positions 7319-7409]
G
[124 nt withheld, positions 7411-7534]
CCATTCGCCATTCAGGCTGCGCAACTGTTGGGAAGGGCGAT
Features (pLannotate 1.2.2; 23 found; start..end, strand, type, name):
     30..734     +  promoter       ADH1 promoter: S. cerevisiae ADH1; promoter for alcohol dehydrogenase 1
    762..1202    +  CDS            GAL4 DNA binding domain: DNA binding domain of the GAL4 transcriptional activator; Saccharomyces cerevisiae GAL4 (truncated)
   1213..1231    +  promoter       T7 promoter: promoter for bacteriophage T7 RNA polymerase
   1610..1657    +  terminator     T7 terminator: transcription terminator for bacteriophage T7 RNA polymerase
   1684..1871    +  terminator     ADH1 terminator: S. cerevisiae ADH1; transcription terminator for the S. cerevisiae alcohol dehydrogenase 1 (ADH1) gene
   1919..1935    -  protein_bind   lac operator: The lac repressor binds to the lac operator to inhibit transcription in E. coli. This inhibition can be relieved by adding lactose or isopropyl-β-D-thiogalactopyranoside (IPTG). lac repressor encoded by lacI
   1943..1973    -  promoter       lac promoter: promoter for the E. coli lac operon
   1988..2009    -  protein_bind   CAP binding site: CAP binding activates transcription in the presence of cAMP. E. coli catabolite activator protein
   2022..2114    -  CDS            lacI (fragment): lac repressor; lacI; The lac repressor binds to the lac operator to inhibit transcription in E. coli. This inhibition can be relieved by adding lactose or isopropyl-β-D-thiogalactopyranoside (IPTG).
   2297..2885    -  rep_origin     ori: high-copy-number ColE1/pMB1/pBR322/pUC origin of replication
   3107..3123    +  polyA_signal   bGH poly(A) signal (fragment): bovine growth hormone polyadenylation signal
   3214..3261    -  polyA_signal   HSV TK poly(A) signal: herpes simplex virus thymidine kinase polyadenylation signal (Cole and Stacy, 1985)
   3320..3472    -  CDS            ble (fragment): BLE_KLEPN - Experimental evidence at protein level: Swiss-Prot protein existence level 1. Binding protein with a strong affinity to the bleomycin family of antibiotics. Binds to CL990; an antimitotic-antibiotic compound. From Klebsiella pneumoniae.
   3493..4287    -  CDS            NeoR/KanR: aminoglycoside phosphotransferase from Tn5; aph(3')-II (or nptII); confers resistance to neomycin, kanamycin, and G418 (Geneticin®)
   4288..4392    -  promoter       AmpR promoter: bla
   4419..5761    -  rep_origin     2μ ori: yeast 2μ plasmid origin of replication
   5829..5864    +  CDS            rop (fragment): Rop protein, which maintains plasmids at low copy number; rop
   5966..6015    +  misc_feature   bom (fragment): basis of mobility region from pBR322
   6154..6301    +  promoter       TRP1 promoter: S. cerevisiae TRP1
   6302..6976    +  CDS            TRP1: phosphoribosylanthranilate isomerase, required for tryptophan biosynthesis; S. cerevisiae TRP1; yeast auxotrophic marker
   7027..7078    +  misc_feature   bom (fragment): basis of mobility region from pBR322
   7106..7534    -  rep_origin     f1 ori (sequence partly withheld): f1 bacteriophage origin of replication; arrow indicates direction of (+) strand synthesis
   7538..29      -  CDS            lacZα (fragment) (across the origin): LacZα fragment of β-galactosidase; lacZ fragment
