[The description below was written by a language model from this plasmid's Addgene catalogue record and pLannotate feature annotations shown in this document.]
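Description:
pTL88 is a yeast two-hybrid bait plasmid built on the pGBKT7 backbone, a yeast expression shuttle vector. In E. coli it replicates from a high-copy ColE1/pUC-type origin and is selected with kanamycin through the Tn5 aminoglycoside phosphotransferase gene (NeoR/KanR), which is driven by the AmpR (bla) promoter. In Saccharomyces cerevisiae it is maintained episomally by the 2μ origin and selected through the TRP1 auxotrophic marker, expressed from its own promoter, in tryptophan-deficient hosts. An f1 origin is also present, along with several short backbone remnants (lac promoter/operator, and lacI, lacZα, rop, bom and ble fragments) that have no evident role in the construct's function.

The expression cassette consists of the constitutive yeast ADH1 promoter driving the GAL4 DNA-binding domain, followed by a T7 promoter, an unannotated stretch of a few hundred bases, and then the T7 and ADH1 terminators. That unannotated interval is where the catalogued insert, Si514778163 from Setaria italica (foxtail millet), would be expected to sit as a fusion to the GAL4 DNA-binding domain. However, the feature table does not annotate the insert itself, and the record does not describe the protein it encodes or the cloning method used. The internal T7 promoter permits in vitro transcription and translation of the insert without the GAL4 domain. In a two-hybrid assay, this bait is co-expressed with a GAL4 activation-domain prey, and interaction between the two reconstitutes GAL4 activity at reporter genes. The associated publication concerns host-target binding by a conserved blast fungus effector, which suggests the plasmid was used to test effector–host protein interactions.
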