Addgene plasmid #168322: pTL88
Purpose: pGBKT7 yeast two-hybrid plasmid
Depositing lab: Sophien Kamoun. Depositing organization: Sainsbury Laboratory, Norwich. Publication: A single amino acid polymorphism in a conserved effector of the multihost blast fungus pathogen expands host-target binding spectrum. Bentham AR, Petit-Houdenot Y, Win J, Chuma I, Terauchi R, Banfield MJ, Kamoun S, Langner T. PLoS Pathog. 2021 Nov 10;17(11):e1009957. doi: 10.1371/journal.ppat.1009957. eCollection 2021 Nov. PubMed 34758051.
Backbone
  Vector backbone: pGBKT7
  Vector type: Yeast Expression
Growth in bacteria
  Bacterial resistance: Kanamycin, 50 μg/mL
  Growth temperature: 37°C
  Growth strain: DH5alpha
  Copy number: High Copy
Gene/Insert
  Gene/Insert name: Si514778163
  Species: Setaria italica
  Cloning method: Unknown
Terms and licenses: Academic/Nonprofit Terms; Industry Terms: Not Available to Industry
How to cite: pTL88 was a gift from Sophien Kamoun (Addgene plasmid # 168322 ; http://n2t.net/addgene:168322 ; RRID:Addgene_168322)
