>Addgene plasmid #168322 | pTL88 | depositor partial sequence | sequence record 326422 | insert
GAATTCAAAATGAAAATTGTGCTGGGCGTGGATCTGCCGGACTATAAACAGAAGAAAAAAGCCTTTAAAG
CCCTGAGCAACCTGAGCGGCATTGATAGCGTGACCATGGATACCCGCGCCCAGAAAATGACCGTGATTGG
TTGCGTTGATCCTGTGGATGTGGTGAGCAAACTGCGCAAACTGTGGTTCACCGTGCATGTGATCACCGTG
AGCCTGAGCGAAGAGAAAAAAGACTATAAAGATGGCGAGAAAAAACCGGAGGAGCAGCCGAAACCGAAAT
AAGGATCC
